Addgene plasmid #203994: pMRMTK-clo24
Purpose: Cloning plasmid containing the Hro ES5 insert with a chloramphenicol resistance marker
Depositing lab: Nathan Crook. Depositing organization: North Carolina State University. Publication: Engineering the Maize Root Microbiome: A Rapid MoClo Toolkit and Identification of Potential Bacterial Chassis for Studying Plant-Microbe Interactions. van Schaik J, Li Z, Cheadle J, Crook N. ACS Synth Biol. 2023 Oct 20;12(10):3030-3040. doi: 10.1021/acssynbio.3c00371. Epub 2023 Sep 15. PubMed 37712562.
Backbone
  Vector backbone: R6Kγ origin of replication, oriT & chloramphenicol resistance gene
  Backbone size w/o insert (bp): 1607
  Total vector size (bp): 1821
  Vector type: Plant Expression
Growth in bacteria
  Bacterial resistance: Chloramphenicol, 25 μg/mL
  Growth temperature: 37°C
  Growth strain: Pir1
  Copy number: Low Copy
Gene/Insert
  Gene/Insert name: Hro ES5
  Insert size (bp): 214
  Promoter: Hro ES5
  Cloning method: Restriction Enzyme; 5′ cloning site BsaI (not destroyed); 3′ cloning site BsaI (not destroyed)
  Sequencing primers: 5′ gtaacgcactgagaagcccttagag; 3′ CCTGCCACTCATCGCAGTACTG
Terms and licenses: Academic/Nonprofit Terms; Industry Terms: Not Available to Industry
Depositor comments: Please visit https://www.biorxiv.org/content/10.1101/2023.06.05.543168v1 for bioRxiv preprint.
How to cite: pMRMTK-clo24 was a gift from Nathan Crook (Addgene plasmid # 203994 ; http://n2t.net/addgene:203994 ; RRID:Addgene_203994)
