[The description below was written by a language model from this plasmid's Addgene catalogue record and pLannotate feature annotations shown in this document.]
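Description:
pMRMTK-clo24 is a small (about 1.8 kb) part-storage cloning plasmid from a modular cloning (MoClo) toolkit built for engineering maize root microbiome bacteria. Its minimal backbone of roughly 1.6 kb consists of an R6K γ origin of replication, an incP origin of transfer, and a chloramphenicol acetyltransferase gene driven by its native cat promoter. Because the R6K γ origin depends on the pi initiator protein supplied in trans, the plasmid replicates only in pir-expressing E. coli hosts such as the Pir1 strain listed in the record, where it is maintained at low copy under chloramphenicol selection. The oriT, accompanied by a short annotated traJ fragment, allows the plasmid to be mobilised by conjugation when transfer functions are provided by a helper. A T7Te early transcription terminator is also annotated near the end of the sequence.

The payload is a 214 bp insert named Hro ES5, which the record also lists in the promoter field, suggesting it is a promoter or expression-sequence part. The record does not explain its origin or strength, and the automated feature table does not annotate it. The insert is flanked by BsaI sites that are retained after cloning, so this Type IIS enzyme can release the part with defined overhangs for Golden Gate assembly into higher-level constructs. Although catalogued under plant expression, the components are all bacterial, consistent with use as a building block for expression constructs in plant-associated bacteria rather than in plant cells themselves.
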