Features (pLannotate 1.2.2; 6 found; start..end, strand, type, name):
     16..675     -  CDS            CmR: chloramphenicol acetyltransferase; cat; confers resistance to chloramphenicol
    676..778     -  promoter       cat promoter: promoter of the E. coli cat gene encoding chloramphenicol acetyltransferase
    938..1047    +  oriT           oriT: incP origin of transfer
   1080..1125    +  CDS            traJ (fragment): oriT-recognizing protein; traJ
   1162..1550    +  rep_origin     R6K γ ori: γ replication origin from E. coli plasmid R6K; requires the R6K initiator protein pi for replication
   1790..1817    +  terminator     T7Te terminator: phage T7 early transcription terminator
>Addgene plasmid #203994 | pMRMTK-clo24 | addgene full sequence | sequence record 454807 | Addgene Long Read Sequencing Result
ACCTAGGAGTCAAAATTACTCCCCGCCCTGCCACTCATCGCAGTACTGTTGTAATTCATTAAGCATTCTA
CCGACATGGAAGCCATCACAAACGGCATGATGAACCTGAATCGCCAGCGGCATCAGCACCTTGTCGCCTT
GCGTATAATATTTGCCCATGGTGAAAACGGGGGCGAAGAAGTTGTCCATATTGGCCACGTTTAAATCAAA
ACTGGTGAAACTCACCCAGGGATTGGCTGAGACGAAAAACATATTCTCAATAAACCCTTTAGGGAAATAG
GCCAGGTTTTCACCGTAACACGCCACATCTTGCGAATATATGTGTAGAAACTGCCGGAAATCGTCGTGGT
ATTCACTCCAGAGCGATGAAAACGTTTCAGTTTGCTCATGGAAAACGGTGTAACAAGGGTGAACACTATC
CCATATCACCAGCTCACCGTCTTTCATTGCCATACGGAATTCCGGATGAGCATTCATCAGGCGGGCAAGA
ATGTGAATAAAGGCCGGATAAAACTTGTGCTTATTTTTCTTTACGGTCTTTAAAAAGGCCGTAATATCCA
GCTGAACGGTCTGGTTATAGGTACATTGAGCAACTGACTGAAATGCCTCAAAATGTTCTTTACGATGCCA
TTGGGATATATCAACGGTGGTATATCCAGTGATTTTTTTCTCCATTTTAGCTTCCTTAGCTCCTGAAAAT
CTCGATAACTCAAAAAATACGCCCGGTAGTGATCTTATTTCATTATGGTGAAAGTTGGAACCTCTTACGT
GCCGATCAGTCAATTCGAGGGGGATCAATTCCGTTTTCCGCTGCATAACCCTGCTTCGGGGTCATTATAG
CGATTTTTTCGGTATATCCATCCTTTTTCGCACGATATACAGGATTTTGCCAAAGGGTTCGTGTAGACTT
TCCTTGGTGTATCCAACGGCGTCAGCCGGGCAGGATAGGTGAAGTAGGCCCACCCGCGAGCGGGTGTTCC
TTCTTCACTGTCCCTTATTCGCACCTGGCGGTGCTCAACGGGAATCCTGCTCTGCGAGGCTGGCCGGCTA
CCGCCGGCGTAACAGATGAGGGCAAGCGGATGGCTGATGAAACCAAGCCAACCAGGAAGGGCAGCCCACC
TATCACGGAATTGATCCGGCCACGATGCGTCCGGCGTAGAGGATCTGAAGATCAGCAGTTCAACCTGTTG
ATAGTACGTACTAAGCTCTCATGTTTCACGTACTAAGCTCTCATGTTTAACGTACTAAGCTCTCATGTTT
AACGAACTAAACCCTCATGGCTAACGTACTAAGCTCTCATGGCTAACGTACTAAGCTCTCATGTTTCACG
TACTAAGCTCTCATGTTTGAACAATAAAATTAATATAAATCAGCAACTTAAATAGCCTCTAAGGTTTTAA
GTTTTATAAGAAAAAAAAGAATATATAAGGCTTTTAAAGCTTTTAAGGTTTAACGGTTGTGGACAACAAG
CCAGGGATGTAACGCACTGAGAAGCCCTTAGAGCCTCTCAAAGCAATTTTGAGTGACACAGGAACACTTA
ACGGCTGACATGGGGGTCTCGGAGACGATTTCAAGCAATTATAAGACCGCGCGGCGGCGCGGATGCGCCC
GCTTCCCGCGCAGCGGGATAAAAATATTTTGCATCGCCCCGGTTGACAAGCGCCCTTGCGACGGTCTATT
GTACCGATCGTTCGGTTCAGATTGCATCATGCAAGTCAACGGCGCCGCATCCGCGGGATTGCCGCAACAT
CAACATCGATTGGAGAGAAACATTACGAGACCTCACACTGGCTCACCTTCGGGTGGGCCTTTCTGCGTTT
AT
